Addgene plasmid #112516: pCON1-ProB.gfp
Purpose: ProB driven gfpmut3 expression with synTT
Depositing lab: Olivia Steele-Mortimer. Depositing organization: National Institute of Allergy and Infectious Diseases (NIAID). Publication: Predictable, Tunable Protein Production in Salmonella for Studying Host-Pathogen Interactions. Cooper KG, Chong A, Starr T, Finn CE, Steele-Mortimer O. Front Cell Infect Microbiol. 2017 Nov 16;7:475. doi: 10.3389/fcimb.2017.00475. eCollection 2017. PubMed 29201859.
Backbone
  Vector backbone: pFPV25.1
  Vector type: Bacterial Expression
Growth in bacteria
  Bacterial resistance: Ampicillin, 100 μg/mL
  Growth temperature: 37°C
  Growth strain: DH5alpha
  Copy number: Low Copy
Gene/Insert
  Gene/Insert name: ProB gfpmut3 TT
  Species: Synthetic
  Promoter: ProB
  Cloning method: Restriction Enzyme; 5′ cloning site unknown (unknown if destroyed)
Terms and licenses: Academic/Nonprofit Terms; Industry Terms: Not Available to Industry
How to cite: pCON1-ProB.gfp was a gift from Olivia Steele-Mortimer (Addgene plasmid # 112516 ; http://n2t.net/addgene:112516 ; RRID:Addgene_112516)
