[The description below was written by a language model from this plasmid's Addgene catalogue record and pLannotate feature annotations shown in this document.]
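Description:
pCON1-ProB.gfp is a bacterial expression plasmid of about 5.1 kb built on the pFPV25.1 backbone, designed for constitutive production of green fluorescent protein in Salmonella and related enteric bacteria. It replicates from a ColE1/pMB1-type origin and is selected with ampicillin through a β-lactamase gene driven by its native bla promoter. The catalogue entry lists the plasmid as low copy, whereas the automated annotation labels the origin generically as a high-copy ColE1/pUC-family element, so the record is not fully consistent on this point. The backbone also carries RSF1010-derived mobilisation functions (oriT, mobC and a partial mobA), which would in principle allow transfer by conjugation when a helper conjugative plasmid is present. There are also short remnants of the RSF1010 oriV and a tetracycline resistance gene, both of which are fragments and presumably non-functional.

The payload is a synthetic cassette in which the ProB promoter drives gfpmut3, a rapidly maturing, bright Aequorea victoria GFP variant. ProB itself is not picked up by the feature annotation, but it would lie in the unannotated region upstream of the GFP coding sequence. Downstream of the reporter sits the "synTT" synthetic terminator, annotated as the E. coli rrnB T1 terminator followed by the phage T7Te terminator, which together stop read-through into the backbone. Fragments of a pUC-type multiple cloning site flank the reporter. The associated publication concerns predictable, tunable protein production in Salmonella for host–pathogen studies, so the construct likely serves to give a defined level of fluorescence for tracking bacteria during infection. The two sequence records, from the depositor and from repository sequencing, differ by a few nucleotides in length but share the same feature layout.
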