Features (pLannotate 1.2.2; 13 found; start..end, strand, type, name):
    217..930     +  CDS            GFPmut3: GFPmut3 is a basic (constitutively fluorescent) green fluorescent protein published in 1996, derived from Aequorea victoria. It is reported to be a very rapidly-maturing weak dimer.
    938..956     +  misc_feature   MCS (fragment): pUC18/19 multiple cloning site
    965..1036    +  terminator     rrnB T1 terminator: transcription terminator T1 from the E. coli rrnB gene
   1052..1079    +  terminator     T7Te terminator: phage T7 early transcription terminator
   1142..1293    +  CDS            TcR (fragment): tetracycline efflux protein; tet; confers resistance to tetracycline
   1288..1350    -  rep_origin     RSF1010 oriV (fragment): replication origin of the broad-host-range plasmid RSF1010; requires the RSF1010 RepA/B/C proteins for replication (Scholz et al., 1989)
   1380..1661    -  CDS            mobC: MOBC_ECOLX - Protein predicted: Swiss-Prot protein existence level 4. This protein is essential to promote the specific transfer of the plasmid in the presence of conjugative plasmids. From Escherichia coli.
   1692..1779    +  oriT           RSF1010 oriT: origin of transfer of the broad-host-range plasmid RSF1010 (Scholz et al., 1989)
   1860..3080    +  CDS            mobA (fragment): MOBA2_ECOLX - Also known as repB. Experimental evidence at protein level: Swiss-Prot protein existence level 1. Part of the relaxosome complex that is responsible for plasmid transfer during conjugation. Locally unwinds DNA and catalyzes the cleavage of one of the DNA strands at oriT. The cleaved strand is then transferred through the dedicated type IV secretion apparatus. MobA remains covalently linked at the 5' end of the strand, and once in the recipient cell, it probably catalyzes the rejoining of the two ends of the strand, re-forming the circular plasmid DNA. The primase activity of MobA
   3263..3851    -  rep_origin     ori: high-copy-number ColE1/pMB1/pBR322/pUC origin of replication
   4022..4882    -  CDS            AmpR: β-lactamase; bla; confers resistance to ampicillin, carbenicillin, and related antibiotics
   4883..4987    -  promoter       AmpR promoter: bla
   5088..19      +  misc_feature   MCS (fragment) (across the origin): pUC18/19 multiple cloning site
>Addgene plasmid #112516 | pCON1-ProB.gfp | depositor full sequence | sequence record 211969 | Full Sequence
TTCGAGCTCGGTACCCGGGCACAGCTAACACCACGTCGTCCCTATCTGCTGCCCTAGGTCTATGAGTGGT
TGCTGGATAACTTTACGGGCATGCATAAGGCTCGTAATATATATTCAGGGAGACCACAACGGTTTCCCTC
TACAAATAATTTTGTTTAACTTTTACTAGAGTCACACAGGAAAGTACTAGTCTAGATTTAAGAAGGAGAT
ATACATATGAGTAAAGGAGAAGAACTTTTCACTGGAGTTGTCCCAATTCTTGTTGAATTAGATGGTGATG
TTAATGGGCACAAATTTTCTGTCAGTGGAGAGGGTGAAGGTGATGCAACATACGGAAAACTTACCCTTAA
ATTTATTTGCACTACTGGAAAACTACCTGTTCCATGGCCAACACTTGTCACTACTTTCGGGTATGGTGTT
CAATGCTTTGCGAGATACCCAGATCATATGAAACAGCATGACTTTTTCAAGAGTGCCATGCCCGAAGGTT
ATGTACAGGAAAGAACTATATTTTTCAAAGATGACGGGAACTACAAGACACGTGCTGAAGTCAAGTTTGA
AGGTGATACCCTTGTTAATAGAATCGAGTTAAAAGGTATTGATTTTAAAGAAGATGGAAACATTCTTGGA
CACAAATTGGAATACAACTATAACTCACACAATGTATACATCATGGCAGACAAACAAAAGAATGGAATCA
AAGTTAACTTCAAAATTAGACACAACATTGAAGATGGAAGCGTTCAACTAGCAGACCATTATCAACAAAA
TACTCCAATTGGCGATGGCCCTGTCCTTTTACCAGACAACCATTACCTGTCCACACAATCTGCCCTTTCG
AAAGATCCCAACGAAAAGAGAGACCACATGGTCCTTCTTGAGTTTGTAACAGCTGCTGGGATTACACATG
GCATGGATGAACTATACAAATAAATCTCCTGCAGGCATGCAAGCTTCCAGGCATCAAATAAAACGAAAGG
CTCAGTCGAAAGACTGGGCCTTTCGTTTTATCTGTTGTTTGTCGGTGAACGCTCTCTACTAGAGTCACAC
TGGCTCACCTTCGGGTGGGCCTTTCTGCGTTTATAAAGCTTAATGCGGTAGTTTATCACAGTTAAATTGC
TAACGCAGTCAGGCACCGTGTATGAAATCTAACAATGCGCTCATCGTCATCCTCGGCACCGTCACCCTGG
ATGCTGTAGGCATAGGCTTGGTTATGCCGGTACTGCCGGGCCTCTTGCGGGATATCGTCCATTCCGACAG
CATCGCCAGTCACTATGGCGTGCTGCTAGCGCTTTTAGCCGCTTTAGCGGCCTTTCCCCCTACCCGAAGG
GTGGGGGCGCGTGTGCAGCCCCGCAGGGCCTGTCTCGGTCGATCATTCAGCCCGGCTCATCCTTCTGGCG
TGGCGGCAGACCGAACAAGGCGCGGTCGTGGTCGCGTTCAAGGTACGCATCCATTGCCGCCATGAGCCGA
TCCTCCGGCCACTCGCTGCTGTTCACCTTGGCCAAAATCATGGCCCCCACCAGCACCTTGCGCCTTGTTT
CGTTCTTGCGCTCTTGCTGCTGTTCCCTTGCCCGCACCCGCTGAATTTCGGCATTGATTCGCGCTCGTTG
TTCTTCGAGCTTGGCCAGCCGATCCGCCGCCTTGTTGCTCCCCTTAACCATCTTGACACCCCATTGTTAA
TGTGCTGTCTCGTAGGCTATCATGGAGGCACAGCGGCGGCAATCCCGACCCTACTTTGTAGGGGAGGGCG
CACTTACCGGTTTCTCTTCGAGAAACTGGCCTAACGGCCACCCTTCGGGCGGTGCGCTCTCCGAGGGCCA
TTGCATGGAGCCGAAAAGCAAAAGCAACAGCGAGGCAGCATGGCGATTTATCACCTTACGGCGAAAACCG
GCAGCAGGTCGGGCGGCCAATCGGCCAGGGCCAAGGCCGACTACATCCAGCGCGAAGGCAAGTATGCCCG
CGACATGGATGAAGTCTTGCACGCCGAATCCGGGCACATGCCGGAGTTCGTCGAGCGGCCCGCCGACTAC
TGGGATGCTGCCGACCTGTATGAACGCGCCAATGGGCGGCTGTTCAAGGAGGTCGAATTTGCCCTGCCGG
TCGAGCTGACCCTCGACCAGCAGAAGGCGCTGGCGTCCGAGTTCGCCCAGCACCTGACCGGTGCCGAGCG
CCTGCCGTATACGCTGGCCATCCATGCCGGTGGCGGCGAGAACCCGCACTGCCACCTGATGATCTCCGAG
CGGATCAATGACGGCATCGAGCGGCCCGCCGCTCAGTGGTTCAAGCGGTACAACGGCAAGACCCCGGAGA
AGGGCGGGGCACAGAAGACCGAAGCGCTCAAGCCCAAGGCATGGCTTGAGCAGACCCGCGAGGCATGGGC
CGACCATGCCAACCGGGCATTAGAGCGGGCTGGCCACGACGCCCGCATTGACCACAGAACACTTGAGGCG
CAGGGCATCGAGCGCCTGCCCGGTGTTCACCTGGGGCCGAACGTGGTGGAGATGGAAGGCCGGGGCATCC
GCACCGACCGGGCAGACGTGGCCCTGAACATCGACACCGCCAACGCCCAGATCATCGACTTACAGGAATA
CCGGGAGGCAATAGACCATGAACGCAATCGACAGAGTGAAGAAATCCAGAGGCATCAACGAGTTAGCGGA
GCAGATCGAACCGCTGGCCCAGAGCATGGCGACACTGGCCGACGAAGCCCGGCAGGTCATGAGCCAGACC
CAGCAGGCCAGCGAGGCGCAGGCGGCGGAGTGGCTGAAAGCCCAGCGCCAGACAGGGGCGGCATGGGTGG
AGCTGGCCAAAGAGTTGCGGGAGGTAGCCGCCGAGGTGAGCAGCGCCGCGCAGAGCGCCCGGAGCGCGTC
GCGGGGGTGGCACTGGAAGCTATGGCTAACCGTGATGCTGGCTTCCATGATGCCTACGGTGGTGCTGCTG
ATCGCATCGTTGCTCTTGCTCGACCTGACGCCACTGACAACCGAGGACGGCTCGATCTGGCTGCGCTTGG
TGGCCCGATGAAGAACGACAGGACTTTGCAGGCCATAGGCCGACAGCTCAAGGCCATGGGCTGTGAGCGC
TCTTCCGCTTCCTCGCTCACTGACTCGCTGCGCTCGGTCGTTCGGCTGCGGCGAGCGGTATCAGCTCACT
CAAAGGCGGTAATACGGTTATCCACAGAATCAGGGGATAACGCAGGAAAGAACATGTGAGCAAAAGGCCA
GCAAAAGGCCAGGAACCGTAAAAAGGCCGCGTTGCTGGCGTTTTTCCATAGGCTCCGCCCCCCTGACGAG
CATCACAAAAATCGACGCTCAAGTCAGAGGTGGCGAAACCCGACAGGACTATAAAGATACCAGGCGTTTC
CCCCTGGAAGCTCCCTCGTGCGCTCTCCTGTTCCGACCCTGCCGCTTACCGGATACCTGTCCGCCTTTCT
CCCTTCGGGAAGCGTGGCGCTTTCTCATAGCTCACGCTGTAGGTATCTCAGTTCGGTGTAGGTCGTTCGC
TCCAAGCTGGGCTGTGTGCACGAACCCCCCGTTCAGCCCGACCGCTGCGCCTTATCCGGTAACTATCGTC
TTGAGTCCAACCCGGTAAGACACGACTTATCGCCACTGGCAGCAGCCACTGGTAACAGGATTAGCAGAGC
GAGGTATGTAGGCGGTGCTACAGAGTTCTTGAAGTGGTGGCCTAACTACGGCTACACTAGAAGGACAGTA
TTTGGTATCTGCGCTCTGCTGAAGCCAGTTACCTTCGGAAAAAGAGTTGGTAGCTCTTGATCCGGCAAAC
AAACCACCGCTGGTAGCGGTGGTTTTTTTGTTTGCAAGCAGCAGATTACGCGCAGAAAAAAAGGATCTCA
AGAAGATCCTTTGATCTTTTCTACGGGGTCTGACGCTCAGTGGAACGAAAACTCACGTTAAGGGATTTTG
GTCATGAGATTATCAAAAAGGATCTTCACCTAGATCCTTTTAAATTAAAAATGAAGTTTTAAATCAATCT
AAAGTATATATGAGTAAACTTGGTCTGACAGTTACCAATGCTTAATCAGTGAGGCACCTATCTCAGCGAT
CTGTCTATTTCGTTCATCCATAGTTGCCTGACTCCCCGTCGTGTAGATAACTACGATACGGGAGGGCTTA
CCATCTGGCCCCAGTGCTGCAATGATACCGCGAGACCCACGCTCACCGGCTCCAGATTTATCAGCAATAA
ACCAGCCAGCCGGAAGGGCCGAGCGCAGAAGTGGTCCTGCAACTTTATCCGCCTCCATCCAGTCTATTAA
TTGTTGCCGGGAAGCTAGAGTAAGTAGTTCGCCAGTTAATAGTTTGCGCAACGTTGTTGCCATTGCTGCA
GGCATCGTGGTGTCACGCTCGTCGTTTGGTATGGCTTCATTCAGCTCCGGTTCCCAACGATCAAGGCGAG
TTACATGATCCCCCATGTTGTGCAAAAAAGCGGTTAGCTCCTTCGGTCCTCCGATCGTTGTCAGAAGTAA
GTTGGCCGCAGTGTTATCACTCATGGTTATGGCAGCACTGCATAATTCTCTTACTGTCATGCCATCCGTA
AGATGCTTTTCTGTGACTGGTGAGTACTCAACCAAGTCATTCTGAGAATAGTGTATGCGGCGACCGAGTT
GCTCTTGCCCGGCGTCAACACGGGATAATACCGCGCCACATAGCAGAACTTTAAAAGTGCTCATCATTGG
AAAACGTTCTTCGGGGCGAAAACTCTCAAGGATCTTACCGCTGTTGAGATCCAGTTCGATGTAACCCACT
CGTGCACCCAACTGATCTTCAGCATCTTTTACTTTCACCAGCGTTTCTGGGTGAGCAAAAACAGGAAGGC
AAAATGCCGCAAAAAAGGGAATAAGGGCGACACGGAAATGTTGAATACTCATACTCTTCCTTTTTCAATA
TTATTGAAGCATTTATCAGGGTTATTGTCTCATGAGCGGATACATATTTGAATGTATTTAGAAAAATAAA
CAAATAGGGGTTCCGCGCACATTTCCCCGAAAAGTGCCACCTGACGTCTAAGAAACCATTATTATCATGA
CATTAACCTATAAAAATAGGCGTATCACGAGGCCCTTTCGTCTTCAAGAA
