Features (pLannotate 1.2.2; 13 found; start..end, strand, type, name):
     83..104     +  misc_feature   MCS (fragment): pUC18/19 multiple cloning site
    302..1015    +  CDS            GFPmut3: GFPmut3 is a basic (constitutively fluorescent) green fluorescent protein published in 1996, derived from Aequorea victoria. It is reported to be a very rapidly-maturing weak dimer.
   1026..1046    +  misc_feature   MCS (fragment): pUC18/19 multiple cloning site
   1055..1126    +  terminator     rrnB T1 terminator: transcription terminator T1 from the E. coli rrnB gene
   1142..1169    +  terminator     T7Te terminator: phage T7 early transcription terminator
   1233..1384    +  CDS            TcR (fragment): tetracycline efflux protein; tet; confers resistance to tetracycline
   1379..1441    -  rep_origin     RSF1010 oriV (fragment): replication origin of the broad-host-range plasmid RSF1010; requires the RSF1010 RepA/B/C proteins for replication (Scholz et al., 1989)
   1471..1752    -  CDS            mobC: MOBC_ECOLX - Protein predicted: Swiss-Prot protein existence level 4. This protein is essential to promote the specific transfer of the plasmid in the presence of conjugative plasmids. From Escherichia coli.
   1783..1870    +  oriT           RSF1010 oriT: origin of transfer of the broad-host-range plasmid RSF1010 (Scholz et al., 1989)
   1951..3171    +  CDS            mobA (fragment): MOBA2_ECOLX - Also known as repB. Experimental evidence at protein level: Swiss-Prot protein existence level 1. Part of the relaxosome complex that is responsible for plasmid transfer during conjugation. Locally unwinds DNA and catalyzes the cleavage of one of the DNA strands at oriT. The cleaved strand is then transferred through the dedicated type IV secretion apparatus. MobA remains covalently linked at the 5' end of the strand, and once in the recipient cell, it probably catalyzes the rejoining of the two ends of the strand, re-forming the circular plasmid DNA. The primase activity of MobA
   3354..3942    -  rep_origin     ori: high-copy-number ColE1/pMB1/pBR322/pUC origin of replication
   4113..4973    -  CDS            AmpR: β-lactamase; bla; confers resistance to ampicillin, carbenicillin, and related antibiotics
   4974..5078    -  promoter       AmpR promoter: bla
>Addgene plasmid #112516 | pCON1-ProB.gfp | addgene full sequence | sequence record 215723 | Addgene NGS Result
GCCACCTGACGTCTAAGAAACCATTATTATCATGACATTAACCTATAAAAATAGGCGTATCACGAGGCCC
TTTCGTCTTCAAGAATTCGAGCTCGGTACCCGGGCACAGCTAACACCACGTCGTCCCTATCTGCTGCCCT
AGGTCTATGAGTGGTTGCTGGATAACTTTACGGGCATGCATAAGGCTCGTAATATATATTCAGGGAGACC
ACAACGGTTTCCCTCTACAAATAATTTTGTTTAACTTTTACTAGAGTCACACAGGAAAGTACTAGTCTAG
ATTTAAGAAGGAGATATACATATGAGTAAAGGAGAAGAACTTTTCACTGGAGTTGTCCCAATTCTTGTTG
AATTAGATGGTGATGTTAATGGGCACAAATTTTCTGTCAGTGGAGAGGGTGAAGGTGATGCAACATACGG
AAAACTTACCCTTAAATTTATTTGCACTACTGGAAAACTACCTGTTCCATGGCCAACACTTGTCACTACT
TTCGGTTATGGTGTTCAATGCTTTGCGAGATACCCAGATCATATGAAACAGCATGACTTTTTCAAGAGTG
CCATGCCCGAAGGTTATGTACAGGAAAGAACTATATTTTTCAAAGATGACGGGAACTACAAGACACGTGC
TGAAGTCAAGTTTGAAGGTGATACCCTTGTTAATAGAATCGAGTTAAAAGGTATTGATTTTAAAGAAGAT
GGAAACATTCTTGGACACAAATTGGAATACAACTATAACTCACACAATGTATACATCATGGCAGACAAAC
AAAAGAATGGAATCAAAGTTAACTTCAAAATTAGACACAACATTGAAGATGGAAGCGTTCAACTAGCAGA
CCATTATCAACAAAATACTCCAATTGGCGATGGCCCTGTCCTTTTACCAGACAACCATTACCTGTCCACA
CAATCTGCCCTTTCGAAAGATCCCAACGAAAAGAGAGACCACATGGTCCTTCTTGAGTTTGTAACAGCTG
CTGGGATTACACATGGCATGGATGAACTATACAAATAAATGTCCAGACCTGCAGGCATGCAAGCTTCCAG
GCATCAAATAAAACGAAAGGCTCAGTCGAAAGACTGGGCCTTTCGTTTTATCTGTTGTTTGTCGGTGAAC
GCTCTCTACTAGAGTCACACTGGCTCACCTTCGGGTGGGCCTTTCTGCGTTTATAAAGCTTTAATGCGGT
AGTTTATCACAGTTAAATTGCTAACGCAGTCAGGCACCGTGTATGAAATCTAACAATGCGCTCATCGTCA
TCCTCGGCACCGTCACCCTGGATGCTGTAGGCATAGGCTTGGTTATGCCGGTACTGCCGGGCCTCTTGCG
GGATATCGTCCATTCCGACAGCATCGCCAGTCACTATGGCGTGCTGCTAGCGCTTTTAGCCGCTTTAGCG
GCCTTTCCCCCTACCCGAAGGGTGGGGGCGCGTGTGCAGCCCCGCAGGGCCTGTCTCGGTCGATCATTCA
GCCCGGCTCATCCTTCTGGCGTGGCGGCAGACCGAACAAGGCGCGGTCGTGGTCGCGTTCAAGGTACGCA
TCCATTGCCGCCATGAGCCGATCCTCCGGCCACTCGCTGCTGTTCACCTTGGCCAAAATCATGGCCCCCA
CCAGCACCTTGCGCCTTGTTTCGTTCTTGCGCTCTTGCTGCTGTTCCCTTGCCCGCACCCGCTGAATTTC
GGCATTGATTCGCGCTCGTTGTTCTTCGAGCTTGGCCAGCCGATCCGCCGCCTTGTTGCTCCCCTTAACC
ATCTTGACACCCCATTGTTAATGTGCTGTCTCGTAGGCTATCATGGAGGCACAGCGGCGGCAATCCCGAC
CCTACTTTGTAGGGGAGGGCGCACTTACCGGTTTCTCTTCGAGAAACTGGCCTAACGGCCACCCTTCGGG
CGGTGCGCTCTCCGAGGGCCATTGCATGGAGCCGAAAAGCAAAAGCAACAGCGAGGCAGCATGGCGATTT
ATCACCTTACGGCGAAAACCGGCAGCAGGTCGGGCGGCCAATCGGCCAGGGCCAAGGCCGACTACATCCA
GCGCGAAGGCAAGTATGCCCGCGACATGGATGAAGTCTTGCACGCCGAATCCGGGCACATGCCGGAGTTC
GTCGAGCGGCCCGCCGACTACTGGGATGCTGCCGACCTGTATGAACGCGCCAATGGGCGGCTGTTCAAGG
AGGTCGAATTTGCCCTGCCGGTCGAGCTGACCCTCGACCAGCAGAAGGCGCTGGCGTCCGAGTTCGCCCA
GCACCTGACCGGTGCCGAGCGCCTGCCGTATACGCTGGCCATCCATGCCGGTGGCGGCGAGAACCCGCAC
TGCCACCTGATGATCTCCGAGCGGATCAATGACGGCATCGAGCGGCCCGCCGCTCAGTGGTTCAAGCGGT
ACAACGGCAAGACCCCGGAGAAGGGCGGGGCACAGAAGACCGAAGCGCTCAAGCCCAAGGCATGGCTTGA
GCAGACCCGCGAGGCATGGGCCGACCATGCCAACCGGGCATTAGAGCGGGCTGGCCACGACGCCCGCATT
GACCACAGAACACTTGAGGCGCAGGGCATCGAGCGCCTGCCCGGTGTTCACCTGGGGCCGAACGTGGTGG
AGATGGAAGGCCGGGGCATCCGCACCGACCGGGCAGACGTGGCCCTGAACATCGACACCGCCAACGCCCA
GATCATCGACTTACAGGAATACCGGGAGGCAATAGACCATGAACGCAATCGACAGAGTGAAGAAATCCAG
AGGCATCAACGAGTTAGCGGAGCAGATCGAACCGCTGGCCCAGAGCATGGCGACACTGGCCGACGAAGCC
CGGCAGGTCATGAGCCAGACCCAGCAGGCCAGCGAGGCGCAGGCGGCGGAGTGGCTGAAAGCCCAGCGCC
AGACAGGGGCGGCATGGGTGGAGCTGGCCAAAGAGTTGCGGGAGGTAGCCGCCGAGGTGAGCAGCGCCGC
GCAGAGCGCCCGGAGCGCGTCGCGGGGGTGGCACTGGAAGCTATGGCTAACCGTGATGCTGGCTTCCATG
ATGCCTACGGTGGTGCTGCTGATCGCATCGTTGCTCTTGCTCGACCTGACGCCACTGACAACCGAGGACG
GCTCGATCTGGCTGCGCTTGGTGGCCCGATGAAGAACGACAGGACTTTGCAGGCCATAGGCCGACAGCTC
AAGGCCATGGGCTGTGAGCGCTCTTCCGCTTCCTCGCTCACTGACTCGCTGCGCTCGGTCGTTCGGCTGC
GGCGAGCGGTATCAGCTCACTCAAAGGCGGTAATACGGTTATCCACAGAATCAGGGGATAACGCAGGAAA
GAACATGTGAGCAAAAGGCCAGCAAAAGGCCAGGAACCGTAAAAAGGCCGCGTTGCTGGCGTTTTTCCAT
AGGCTCCGCCCCCCTGACGAGCATCACAAAAATCGACGCTCAAGTCAGAGGTGGCGAAACCCGACAGGAC
TATAAAGATACCAGGCGTTTCCCCCTGGAAGCTCCCTCGTGCGCTCTCCTGTTCCGACCCTGCCGCTTAC
CGGATACCTGTCCGCCTTTCTCCCTTCGGGAAGCGTGGCGCTTTCTCATAGCTCACGCTGTAGGTATCTC
AGTTCGGTGTAGGTCGTTCGCTCCAAGCTGGGCTGTGTGCACGAACCCCCCGTTCAGCCCGACCGCTGCG
CCTTATCCGGTAACTATCGTCTTGAGTCCAACCCGGTAAGACACGACTTATCGCCACTGGCAGCAGCCAC
TGGTAACAGGATTAGCAGAGCGAGGTATGTAGGCGGTGCTACAGAGTTCTTGAAGTGGTGGCCTAACTAC
GGCTACACTAGAAGGACAGTATTTGGTATCTGCGCTCTGCTGAAGCCAGTTACCTTCGGAAAAAGAGTTG
GTAGCTCTTGATCCGGCAAACAAACCACCGCTGGTAGCGGTGGTTTTTTTGTTTGCAAGCAGCAGATTAC
GCGCAGAAAAAAAGGATCTCAAGAAGATCCTTTGATCTTTTCTACGGGGTCTGACGCTCAGTGGAACGAA
AACTCACGTTAAGGGATTTTGGTCATGAGATTATCAAAAAGGATCTTCACCTAGATCCTTTTAAATTAAA
AATGAAGTTTTAAATCAATCTAAAGTATATATGAGTAAACTTGGTCTGACAGTTACCAATGCTTAATCAG
TGAGGCACCTATCTCAGCGATCTGTCTATTTCGTTCATCCATAGTTGCCTGACTCCCCGTCGTGTAGATA
ACTACGATACGGGAGGGCTTACCATCTGGCCCCAGTGCTGCAATGATACCGCGAGACCCACGCTCACCGG
CTCCAGATTTATCAGCAATAAACCAGCCAGCCGGAAGGGCCGAGCGCAGAAGTGGTCCTGCAACTTTATC
CGCCTCCATCCAGTCTATTAATTGTTGCCGGGAAGCTAGAGTAAGTAGTTCGCCAGTTAATAGTTTGCGC
AACGTTGTTGCCATTGCTGCAGGCATCGTGGTGTCACGCTCGTCGTTTGGTATGGCTTCATTCAGCTCCG
GTTCCCAACGATCAAGGCGAGTTACATGATCCCCCATGTTGTGCAAAAAAGCGGTTAGCTCCTTCGGTCC
TCCGATCGTTGTCAGAAGTAAGTTGGCCGCAGTGTTATCACTCATGGTTATGGCAGCACTGCATAATTCT
CTTACTGTCATGCCATCCGTAAGATGCTTTTCTGTGACTGGTGAGTACTCAACCAAGTCATTCTGAGAAT
AGTGTATGCGGCGACCGAGTTGCTCTTGCCCGGCGTCAACACGGGATAATACCGCGCCACATAGCAGAAC
TTTAAAAGTGCTCATCATTGGAAAACGTTCTTCGGGGCGAAAACTCTCAAGGATCTTACCGCTGTTGAGA
TCCAGTTCGATGTAACCCACTCGTGCACCCAACTGATCTTCAGCATCTTTTACTTTCACCAGCGTTTCTG
GGTGAGCAAAAACAGGAAGGCAAAATGCCGCAAAAAAGGGAATAAGGGCGACACGGAAATGTTGAATACT
CATACTCTTCCTTTTTCAATATTATTGAAGCATTTATCAGGGTTATTGTCTCATGAGCGGATACATATTT
GAATGTATTTAGAAAAATAAACAAATAGGGGTTCCGCGCACATTTCCCCGAAAAGT
